>Addgene plasmid #137883 | pENTR-AtTAS1c-D2-B/c | depositor full sequence | sequence record 266221 | pENTR-AtTAS1c-D2-B/c sequence 5031 bps
CTTTCCTGCGTTATCCCCTGATTCTGTGGATAACCGTATTACCGCCTTTGAGTGAGCTGATACCGCTCGC
CGCAGCCGAACGACCGAGCGCAGCGAGTCAGTGAGCGAGGAAGCGGAAGAGCGCCCAATACGCAAACCGC
CTCTCCCCGCGCGTTGGCCGATTCATTAATGCAGCTGGCACGACAGGTTTCCCGACTGGAAAGCGGGCAG
TGAGCGCAACGCAATTAATACGCGTACCGCTAGCCAGGAAGAGTTTGTAGAAACGCAAAAAGGCCATCCG
TCAGGATGGCCTTCTGCTTAGTTTGATGCCTGGCAGTTTATGGCGGGCGTCCTGCCCGCCACCCTCCGGG
CCGTTGCTTCACAACGTTCAAATCCGCTCCCGGCGGATTTGTCCTACTCAGGAGAGCGTTCACCGACAAA
CAACAGATAAAACGAAAGGCCCAGTCTTCCGACTGAGCCTTTCGTTTTATTTGATGCCTGGCAGTTCCCT
ACTCTCGCGTTAACGCTAGCATGGATGTTTTCCCAGTCACGACGTTGTAAAACGACGGCCAGTCTTAAGC
TCGGGCCCCAAATAATGATTTTATTTTGACTGATAGTGACCTGTTCGTTGCAACAAATTGATGAGCAATG
CTTTTTTATAATGCCAACTTTGTACAAAAAAGCAGGCTCCGCGGCCGCCCCCTTCACCAAACCTAAACCT
AAACGGCTAAGCCCGACGTCAAATACCAAAAAGAGAAAAACAAGAGCGCCGTCAAGCTCTGCAAATACGA
TCTGTAAGTCCATCTTAACACAAAAGTGAGATGGGTTCTTAGATCATGTTCCGCCGTTAGATCGAGTCAT
GGTCTTGTCTCATAGAAAGGTACTTTCGTTTACTTCTTTTGAGTATCGAGTAGAGCGTCGTCTATAGTTA
GTTTGAGATTGCGTTTGTCAGAAGTTAGGTTCAATGTCCCGGTCCAATTTTCACCAGCCATGTGTCAGTT
TCGTTCCTTCCCGTCCTCTTCTTTGATTTCGTTGGGTTACGGATGTTTTCGAGATGAAACAGCATTGTTT
TGTTGTGATTTTTCTCTACAAGCGAATAGACCATTTAAGAGACCATTAGGCACCCCAGGCTTTACACTTT
ATGCTTCCGGCTCGTATAATGTGTGGATTTTGAGTTAGGAGCCGTCGAGATTTTCAGGAGCTAAGGAAGC
TAAAATGGAGAAAAAAATCACTGGATATACCACCGTTGATATATCCCAATGGCATCGTAAAGAACATTTT
GAGGCATTTCAGTCAGTTGCTCAATGTACCTATAACCAGACCGTTCAGCTGGATATTACGGCCTTTTTAA
AGACCGTAAAGAAAAATAAGCACAAGTTTTATCCGGCCTTTATTCACATTCTTGCCCGCCTGATGAATGC
TCATCCGGAGTTCCGTATGGCAATGAAAGACGGTGAGCTGGTGATATGGGATAGTGTTCACCCTTGTTAC
ACCGTTTTCCATGAGCAAACTGAAACGTTTTCATCGCTCTGGAGTGAATACCACGACGATTTCCGGCAGT
TTCTACACATATATTCGCAAGATGTGGCGTGTTACGGTGAAAACCTGGCCTATTTCCCTAAAGGGTTTAT
TGAGAATATGTTTTTCGTCTCAGCCAATCCCTGGGTGAGTTTCACCAGTTTTGATTTAAACGTGGCCAAT
ATGGACAACTTCTTCGCCCCCGTTTTCACCATGGGCAAATATTATACGCAAGGCGACAAGGTGCTGATGC
CGCTGGCGATTCAGGTTCATCATGCCGTTTGTGATGGCTTCCATGTCGGCAGAATGCTTAATGAATTACA
ACAGTACTGCGATGAGTGGCAGGGCGGGGCGTAAACGCGTGGAGCCGGCTTACTAAAAGCCAGATAACAG
TATGCGTATTTGCGCGCTGATTTTTGCGGTATAAGAATATATACTGATATGTATACCCGAAGTATGTCAA
AAAGAGGTATGCTATGAAGCAGCGTATTACAGTGACAGTTGACAGCGACAGCTATCAGTTGCTCAAGGCA
TATATGATGTCAATATCTCCGGTCTGGTAAGCACAACCATGCAGAATGAAGCCCGTCGTCTGCGTGCCGA
ACGCTGGAAAGCGGAAAATCAGGAAGGGATGGCTGAGGTCGCCCGGTTTATTGAAATGAACGGCTCTTTT
GCTGACGAGAACAGGGGCTGGTGAAATGCAGTTTAAGGTTTACACCTATAAAAGAGAGAGCCGTTATCGT
CTGTTTGTGGATGTACAGAGTGATATTATTGACACGCCCGGCCGACGGATGGTGATCCCCCTGGCCAGTG
CACGTCTGCTGTCAGATAAAGTCTCCCGTGAACTTTACCCGGTGGTGCATATCGGGGATGAAAGCTGGCG
CATGATGACCACCGATATGGCCAGTGTGCCGGTTTCCGTTATCGGGGAAGAAGTGGCTGATCTCAGCCAC
CGCGAAAATGACATCAAAAACGCCATTAACCTGATGTTCTGGGGAATATAAATGTCAGGCTCCCTTATAC
ACAGCCAGTCTGCACCTCGACGGTCTCATCGGTGGATCTTAGAAAATTATTCTAAGTCCAACATAGCGTA
TTCTAAGTTCAACATATCGACGAACTAGAAAAGACATTGGACATATTCCAGGATATGCAAAAGAAAACAA
TGAATATTGTTTTGAATGTGTTCAAGTAAATGAGATTTTCAAGTCGTCTAAAGAACAGTTGCTAATACAG
TTACTTATTTCAATAAATAATTGGTTCTAATAATACAAAACATATTCGAGGATATGCAGAAAAAAAGATG
TTTGTTATTTTGAAAAGCTTGAGTAGTTTCTCTCCGAGGTGTAGCGAAGAAGCATCATCTACTTTGTAAT
GTAATTTTCTTTATGTTTTCACTTTGTAATTTTATTTGTGTTAATGTACCATGGCCGATATCGGTTTTAT
TGAAAGAAAATTTATGTTACTTCTGTTTTGGCTTTGCAATCAGTTATGCTAGTTTTCTTATACCCTTTCG
TAAGCTTCCTAAGGAATCGTTCATTGATTTCCACTGCTTCATTGTATATTAAAACTTTACAACTGTATCG
ACCATCATATAATTCTGGGTCAAGAGATGAAAATAGAACACCACATCGTAAAGTGAAATAAGGGTGGGCG
CGCCGACCCAGCTTTCTTGTACAAAGTTGGCATTATAAGAAAGCATTGCTTATCAATTTGTTGCAACGAA
CAGGTCACTATCAGTCAAAATAAAATCATTATTTGCCATCCAGCTGATATCCCCTATAGTGAGTCGTATT
ACATGGTCATAGCTGTTTCCTGGCAGCTCTGGCCCGTGTCTCAAAATCTCTGATGTTACATTGCACAAGA
TAAAAATATATCATCATGAACAATAAAACTGTCTGCTTACATAAACAGTAATACAAGGGGTGTTATGAGC
CATATTCAACGGGAAACGTCGAGGCCGCGATTAAATTCCAACATGGATGCTGATTTATATGGGTATAAAT
GGGCTCGCGATAATGTCGGGCAATCAGGTGCGACAATCTATCGCTTGTATGGGAAGCCCGATGCGCCAGA
GTTGTTTCTGAAACATGGCAAAGGTAGCGTTGCCAATGATGTTACAGATGAGATGGTCAGACTAAACTGG
CTGACGGAATTTATGCCTCTTCCGACCATCAAGCATTTTATCCGTACTCCTGATGATGCATGGTTACTCA
CCACTGCGATCCCCGGAAAAACAGCATTCCAGGTATTAGAAGAATATCCTGATTCAGGTGAAAATATTGT
TGATGCGCTGGCAGTGTTCCTGCGCCGGTTGCATTCGATTCCTGTTTGTAATTGTCCTTTTAACAGCGAT
CGCGTATTTCGTCTCGCTCAGGCGCAATCACGAATGAATAACGGTTTGGTTGATGCGAGTGATTTTGATG
ACGAGCGTAATGGCTGGCCTGTTGAACAAGTCTGGAAAGAAATGCATAAACTTTTGCCATTCTCACCGGA
TTCAGTCGTCACTCATGGTGATTTCTCACTTGATAACCTTATTTTTGACGAGGGGAAATTAATAGGTTGT
ATTGATGTTGGACGAGTCGGAATCGCAGACCGATACCAGGATCTTGCCATCCTATGGAACTGCCTCGGTG
AGTTTTCTCCTTCATTACAGAAACGGCTTTTTCAAAAATATGGTATTGATAATCCTGATATGAATAAATT
GCAGTTTCATTTGATGCTCGATGAGTTTTTCTAATCAGAATTGGTTAATTGGTTGTAACACTGGCAGAGC
ATTACGCTGACTTGACGGGACGGCGCAAGCTCATGACCAAAATCCCTTAACGTGAGTTACGCGTCGTTCC
ACTGAGCGTCAGACCCCGTAGAAAAGATCAAAGGATCTTCTTGAGATCCTTTTTTTCTGCGCGTAATCTG
CTGCTTGCAAACAAAAAAACCACCGCTACCAGCGGTGGTTTGTTTGCCGGATCAAGAGCTACCAACTCTT
TTTCCGAAGGTAACTGGCTTCAGCAGAGCGCAGATACCAAATACTGTCCTTCTAGTGTAGCCGTAGTTAG
GCCACCACTTCAAGAACTCTGTAGCACCGCCTACATACCTCGCTCTGCTAATCCTGTTACCAGTGGCTGC
TGCCAGTGGCGATAAGTCGTGTCTTACCGGGTTGGACTCAAGACGATAGTTACCGGATAAGGCGCAGCGG
TCGGGCTGAACGGGGGGTTCGTGCACACAGCCCAGCTTGGAGCGAACGACCTACACCGAACTGAGATACC
TACAGCGTGAGCATTGAGAAAGCGCCACGCTTCCCGAAGGGAGAAAGGCGGACAGGTATCCGGTAAGCGG
CAGGGTCGGAACAGGAGAGCGCACGAGGGAGCTTCCAGGGGGAAACGCCTGGTATCTTTATAGTCCTGTC
GGGTTTCGCCACCTCTGACTTGAGCGTCGATTTTTGTGATGCTCGTCAGGGGGGCGGAGCCTATGGAAAA
ACGCCAGCAACGCGGCCTTTTTACGGTTCCTGGCCTTTTGCTGGCCTTTTGCTCACATGTT
Features (pLannotate 1.2.2; 14 found; start..end, strand, type, name):
    121..213     +  CDS            lacI (fragment): lac repressor; lacI; The lac repressor binds to the lac operator to inhibit transcription in E. coli. This inhibition can be relieved by adding lactose or isopropyl-β-D-thiogalactopyranoside (IPTG).
    268..295     -  terminator     rrnB T2 terminator: transcription terminator T2 from the E. coli rrnB gene
    427..470     +  terminator     rrnB T1 terminator: Escherichia coli rrnB; transcription terminator T1 from the E. coli rrnB gene
    517..553     -  CDS            lacZα (fragment): LacZα fragment of β-galactosidase; lacZ fragment
    569..668     +  protein_bind   attL1: mutant version of attL; recombination site for the Gateway® LR reaction LR Clonase™
   1111..1141    +  promoter       lac UV5 promoter: E. coli lac promoter with an "up" mutation
   1165..1194    +  promoter       cat promoter (fragment): promoter of the E. coli cat gene encoding chloramphenicol acetyltransferase
   1195..1851    +  CDS            cat: CAT_ECOLX - Experimental evidence at protein level: Swiss-Prot protein existence level 1. This enzyme is an effector of chloramphenicol resistance in bacteria. From Escherichia coli. This protein is used as a marker in many commonly used cloning vectors, such as pACYC184.
   2033..2191    +  CDS            ccdA (fragment): CCDA_ECO57 - Also known as H, letA. Experimental evidence at protein level: Swiss-Prot protein existence level 1. Antitoxin component of a type II toxin-antitoxin (TA) system which inhibits the post-segregational killing (PSK) of plasmid-free cells, also referred to as a plasmid addiction system. Binds to and blocks the activity of CcdB; will also remove bound CcdB protein from the CcdB-GyrA complex by forming a CcdA-CcdB complex, a process termed rejuvenation. Functions as a transcriptional corepressor for the ccdAB operon, repression also requires CcdB (By similarity). From Escherichia coli
   2196..2498    +  CDS            ccdB: CCDB_ECOLI - Also known as G, letB, letD. Experimental evidence at protein level: Swiss-Prot protein existence level 1. Toxic component of a type II toxin-antitoxin (TA) system, functioning in plasmid maintainence. Responsible for the post- segregational killing (PSK) of plasmid-free cells, also referred to as a plasmid addiction system. Half-life of over 2 hours. Cell killing by CcdB is accompanied by filamentation, defects in chromosome and plasmid segregation, defects in cell division, formation of anucleate cells, decreased DNA synthesis and plasmid loss. Interferes with the activity of DN
   3156..3255    -  protein_bind   attL2: mutant version of attL; recombination site for the Gateway® LR reaction LR Clonase™
   3273..3291    -  promoter       T7 promoter: promoter for bacteriophage T7 RNA polymerase
   3425..4234    +  CDS            KanR: aminoglycoside phosphotransferase; aph(3')-Ia; confers resistance to kanamycin in bacteria or G418 (Geneticin®) in eukaryotes
   4381..4969    +  rep_origin     ori: high-copy-number ColE1/pMB1/pBR322/pUC origin of replication
