>Addgene plasmid #137883 | pENTR-AtTAS1c-D2-B/c | addgene full sequence | sequence record 275808 | Addgene NGS Result
CTTTCCTGCGTTATCCCCTGATTCTGTGGATAACCGTATTACCGCCTTTGAGTGAGCTGATACCGCTCGC
CGCAGCCGAACGACCGAGCGCAGCGAGTCAGTGAGCGAGGAAGCGGAAGAGCGCCCAATACGCAAACCGC
CTCTCCCCGCGCGTTGGCCGATTCATTAATGCAGCTGGCACGACAGGTTTCCCGACTGGAAAGCGGGCAG
TGAGCGCAACGCAATTAATACGCGTACCGCTAGCCAGGAAGAGTTTGTAGAAACGCAAAAAGGCCATCCG
TCAGGATGGCCTTCTGCTTAGTTTGATGCCTGGCAGTTTATGGCGGGCGTCCTGCCCGCCACCCTCCGGG
CCGTTGCTTCACAACGTTCAAATCCGCTCCCGGCGGATTTGTCCTACTCAGGAGAGCGTTCACCGACAAA
CAACAGATAAAACGAAAGGCCCAGTCTTCCGACTGAGCCTTTCGTTTTATTTGATGCCTGGCAGTTCCCT
ACTCTCGCGTTAACGCTAGCATGGATGTTTTCCCAGTCACGACGTTGTAAAACGACGGCCAGTCTTAAGC
TCGGGCCCCAAATAATGATTTTATTTTGACTGATAGTGACCTGTTCGTTGCAACAAATTGATGAGCAATG
CTTTTTTATAATGCCAACTTTGTACAAAAAAGCAGGCTCCGCGGCCGCCCCCTTCACCAAACCTAAACCT
AAACGGCTAAGCCCGACGTCAAATACCAAAAAGAGAAAAACAAGAGCGCCGTCAAGCTCTGCAAATACGA
TCTGTAAGTCCATCTTAACACAAAAGTGAGATGGGTTCTTAGATCATGTTCCGCCGTTAGATCGAGTCAT
GGTCTTGTCTCATAGAAAGGTACTTTCGTTTACTTCTTTTGAGTATCGAGTAGAGCGTCGTCTATAGTTA
GTTTGAGATTGCGTTTGTCAGAAGTTAGGTTCAATGTCCCGGTCCAATTTTCACCAGCCATGTGTCAGTT
TCGTTCCTTCCCGTCCTCTTCTTTGATTTCGTTGGGTTACGGATGTTTTCGAGATGAAACAGCATTGTTT
TGTTGTGATTTTTCTCTACAAGCGAATAGACCATTTAAGAGACCATTAGGCACCCCAGGCTTTACACTTT
ATGCTTCCGGCTCGTATAATGTGTGGATTTTGAGTTAGGAGCCGTCGAGATTTTCAGGAGCTAAGGAAGC
TAAAATGGAGAAAAAAATCACTGGATATACCACCGTTGATATATCCCAATGGCATCGTAAAGAACATTTT
GAGGCATTTCAGTCAGTTGCTCAATGTACCTATAACCAGACCGTTCAGCTGGATATTACGGCCTTTTTAA
AGACCGTAAAGAAAAATAAGCACAAGTTTTATCCGGCCTTTATTCACATTCTTGCCCGCCTGATGAATGC
TCATCCGGAGTTCCGTATGGCAATGAAAGACGGTGAGCTGGTGATATGGGATAGTGTTCACCCTTGTTAC
ACCGTTTTCCATGAGCAAACTGAAACGTTTTCATCGCTCTGGAGTGAATACCACGACGATTTCCGGCAGT
TTCTACACATATATTCGCAAGATGTGGCGTGTTACGGTGAAAACCTGGCCTATTTCCCTAAAGGGTTTAT
TGAGAATATGTTTTTCGTCTCAGCCAATCCCTGGGTGAGTTTCACCAGTTTTGATTTAAACGTGGCCAAT
ATGGACAACTTCTTCGCCCCCGTTTTCACCATGGGCAAATATTATACGCAAGGCGACAAGGTGCTGATGC
CGCTGGCGATTCAGGTTCATCATGCCGTTTGTGATGGCTTCCATGTCGGCAGAATGCTTAATGAATTACA
ACAGTACTGCGATGAGTGGCAGGGCGGGGCGTAAACGCGTGGAGCCGGCTTACTAAAAGCCAGATAACAG
TATGCGTATTTGCGCGCTGATTTTTGCGGTATAAGAATATATACTGATATGTATACCCGAAGTATGTCAA
AAAGAGGTATGCTATGAAGCAGCGTATTACAGTGACAGTTGACAGCGACAGCTATCAGTTGCTCAAGGCA
TATATGATGTCAATATCTCCGGTCTGGTAAGCACAACCATGCAGAATGAAGCCCGTCGTCTGCGTGCCGA
ACGCTGGAAAGCGGAAAATCAGGAAGGGATGGCTGAGGTCGCCCGGTTTATTGAAATGAACGGCTCTTTT
GCTGACGAGAACAGGGGCTGGTGAAATGCAGTTTAAGGTTTACACCTATAAAAGAGAGAGCCGTTATCGT
CTGTTTGTGGATGTACAGAGTGATATTATTGACACGCCCGGCCGACGGATGGTGATCCCCCTGGCCAGTG
CACGTCTGCTGTCAGATAAAGTCTCCCGTGAACTTTACCCGGTGGTGCATATCGGGGATGAAAGCTGGCG
CATGATGACCACCGATATGGCCAGTGTGCCGGTTTCCGTTATCGGGGAAGAAGTGGCTGATCTCAGCCAC
CGCGAAAATGACATCAAAAACGCCATTAACCTGATGTTCTGGGGAATATAAATGTCAGGCTCCCTTATAC
ACAGCCAGTCTGCACCTCGACGGTCTCATCGGTGGATCTTAGAAAATTATTCTAAGTCCAACATAGCGTA
TTCTAAGTTCAACATATCGACGAACTAGAAAAGACATTGGACATATTCCAGGATATGCAAAAGAAAACAA
TGAATATTGTTTTGAATGTGTTCAAGTAAATGAGATTTTCAAGTCGTCTAAAGAACAGTTGCTAATACAG
TTACTTATTTCAATAAATAATTGGTTCTAATAATACAAAACATATTCGAGGATATGCAGAAAAAAAGATG
TTTGTTATTTTGAAAAGCTTGAGTAGTTTCTCTCCGAGGTGTAGCGAAGAAGCATCATCTACTTTGTAAT
GTAATTTTCTTTATGTTTTCACTTTGTAATTTTATTTGTGTTAATGTACCATGGCCGATATCGGTTTTAT
TGAAAGAAAATTTATGTTACTTCTGTTTTGGCTTTGCAATCAGTTATGCTAGTTTTCTTATACCCTTTCG
TAAGCTTCCTAAGGAATCGTTCATTGATTTCCACTGCTTCATTGTATATTAAAACTTTACAACTGTATCG
ACCATCATATAATTCTGGGTCAAGAGATGAAAATAGAACACCACATCGTAAAGTGAAATAAGGGTGGGCG
CGCCGACCCAGCTTTCTTGTACAAAGTTGGCATTATAAGAAAGCATTGCTTATCAATTTGTTGCAACGAA
CAGGTCACTATCAGTCAAAATAAAATCATTATTTGCCATCCAGCTGATATCCCCTATAGTGAGTCGTATT
ACATGGTCATAGCTGTTTCCTGGCAGCTCTGGCCCGTGTCTCAAAATCTCTGATGTTACATTGCACAAGA
TAAAAATATATCATCATGAACAATAAAACTGTCTGCTTACATAAACAGTAATACAAGGGGTGTTATGAGC
CATATTCAACGGGAAACGTCGAGGCCGCGATTAAATTCCAACATGGATGCTGATTTATATGGGTATAAAT
GGGCTCGCGATAATGTCGGGCAATCAGGTGCGACAATCTATCGCTTGTATGGGAAGCCCGATGCGCCAGA
GTTGTTTCTGAAACATGGCAAAGGTAGCGTTGCCAATGATGTTACAGATGAGATGGTCAGACTAAACTGG
CTGACGGAATTTATGCCTCTTCCGACCATCAAGCATTTTATCCGTACTCCTGATGATGCATGGTTACTCA
CCACTGCGATCCCCGGAAAAACAGCATTCCAGGTATTAGAAGAATATCCTGATTCAGGTGAAAATATTGT
TGATGCGCTGGCAGTGTTCCTGCGCCGGTTGCATTCGATTCCTGTTTGTAATTGTCCTTTTAACAGCGAT
CGCGTATTTCGTCTCGCTCAGGCGCAATCACGAATGAATAACGGTTTGGTTGATGCGAGTGATTTTGATG
ACGAGCGTAATGGCTGGCCTGTTGAACAAGTCTGGAAAGAAATGCATAAACTTTTGCCATTCTCACCGGA
TTCAGTCGTCACTCATGGTGATTTCTCACTTGATAACCTTATTTTTGACGAGGGGAAATTAATAGGTTGT
ATTGATGTTGGACGAGTCGGAATCGCAGACCGATACCAGGATCTTGCCATCCTATGGAACTGCCTCGGTG
AGTTTTCTCCTTCATTACAGAAACGGCTTTTTCAAAAATATGGTATTGATAATCCTGATATGAATAAATT
GCAGTTTCATTTGATGCTCGATGAGTTTTTCTAATCAGAATTGGTTAATTGGTTGTAACACTGGCAGAGC
ATTACGCTGACTTGACGGGACGGCGCAAGCTCATGACCAAAATCCCTTAACGTGAGTTACGCGTCGTTCC
ACTGAGCGTCAGACCCCGTAGAAAAGATCAAAGGATCTTCTTGAGATCCTTTTTTTCTGCGCGTAATCTG
CTGCTTGCAAACAAAAAAACCACCGCTACCAGCGGTGGTTTGTTTGCCGGATCAAGAGCTACCAACTCTT
TTTCCGAAGGTAACTGGCTTCAGCAGAGCGCAGATACCAAATACTGTTCTTCTAGTGTAGCCGTAGTTAG
GCCACCACTTCAAGAACTCTGTAGCACCGCCTACATACCTCGCTCTGCTAATCCTGTTACCAGTGGCTGC
TGCCAGTGGCGATAAGTCGTGTCTTACCGGGTTGGACTCAAGACGATAGTTACCGGATAAGGCGCAGCGG
TCGGGCTGAACGGGGGGTTCGTGCACACAGCCCAGCTTGGAGCGAACGACCTACACCGAACTGAGATACC
TACAGCGTGAGCTATGAGAAAGCGCCACGCTTCCCGAAGGGAGAAAGGCGGACAGGTATCCGGTAAGCGG
CAGGGTCGGAACAGGAGAGCGCACGAGGGAGCTTCCAGGGGGAAACGCCTGGTATCTTTATAGTCCTGTC
GGGTTTCGCCACCTCTGACTTGAGCGTCGATTTTTGTGATGCTCGTCAGGGGGGCGGAGCCTATGGAAAA
ACGCCAGCAACGCGGCCTTTTTACGGTTCCTGGCCTTTTGCTGGCCTTTTGCTCACATGTT
Features (pLannotate 1.2.2; 14 found; start..end, strand, type, name):
    121..213     +  CDS            lacI (fragment): lac repressor; lacI; The lac repressor binds to the lac operator to inhibit transcription in E. coli. This inhibition can be relieved by adding lactose or isopropyl-β-D-thiogalactopyranoside (IPTG).
    268..295     -  terminator     rrnB T2 terminator: transcription terminator T2 from the E. coli rrnB gene
    427..470     +  terminator     rrnB T1 terminator: Escherichia coli rrnB; transcription terminator T1 from the E. coli rrnB gene
    517..553     -  CDS            lacZα (fragment): LacZα fragment of β-galactosidase; lacZ fragment
    569..668     +  protein_bind   attL1: mutant version of attL; recombination site for the Gateway® LR reaction LR Clonase™
   1111..1141    +  promoter       lac UV5 promoter: E. coli lac promoter with an "up" mutation
   1165..1194    +  promoter       cat promoter (fragment): promoter of the E. coli cat gene encoding chloramphenicol acetyltransferase
   1195..1851    +  CDS            cat: CAT_ECOLX - Experimental evidence at protein level: Swiss-Prot protein existence level 1. This enzyme is an effector of chloramphenicol resistance in bacteria. From Escherichia coli. This protein is used as a marker in many commonly used cloning vectors, such as pACYC184.
   2033..2191    +  CDS            ccdA (fragment): CCDA_ECO57 - Also known as H, letA. Experimental evidence at protein level: Swiss-Prot protein existence level 1. Antitoxin component of a type II toxin-antitoxin (TA) system which inhibits the post-segregational killing (PSK) of plasmid-free cells, also referred to as a plasmid addiction system. Binds to and blocks the activity of CcdB; will also remove bound CcdB protein from the CcdB-GyrA complex by forming a CcdA-CcdB complex, a process termed rejuvenation. Functions as a transcriptional corepressor for the ccdAB operon, repression also requires CcdB (By similarity). From Escherichia coli
   2196..2498    +  CDS            ccdB: CCDB_ECOLI - Also known as G, letB, letD. Experimental evidence at protein level: Swiss-Prot protein existence level 1. Toxic component of a type II toxin-antitoxin (TA) system, functioning in plasmid maintainence. Responsible for the post- segregational killing (PSK) of plasmid-free cells, also referred to as a plasmid addiction system. Half-life of over 2 hours. Cell killing by CcdB is accompanied by filamentation, defects in chromosome and plasmid segregation, defects in cell division, formation of anucleate cells, decreased DNA synthesis and plasmid loss. Interferes with the activity of DN
   3156..3255    -  protein_bind   attL2: mutant version of attL; recombination site for the Gateway® LR reaction LR Clonase™
   3273..3291    -  promoter       T7 promoter: promoter for bacteriophage T7 RNA polymerase
   3425..4234    +  CDS            KanR: aminoglycoside phosphotransferase; aph(3')-Ia; confers resistance to kanamycin in bacteria or G418 (Geneticin®) in eukaryotes
   4381..4969    +  rep_origin     ori: high-copy-number ColE1/pMB1/pBR322/pUC origin of replication
