[The description below was written by a language model from this plasmid's Addgene catalogue record and pLannotate feature annotations shown in this document.]
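Description:
pENTR-AtTAS1c-D2-B/c is a 5,031 bp Gateway-compatible entry clone built on the pENTR backbone and designed for direct cloning of synthetic trans-acting siRNAs (syn-tasiRNAs) into the Arabidopsis thaliana TAS1c precursor. It replicates in E. coli from a high-copy ColE1/pUC-type origin and carries a kanamycin resistance gene on the backbone. Upstream of the recombination cassette lie the rrnB T1 and T2 terminators, which insulate the insert from read-through transcription. A T7 promoter sits just outside attL2. Small lacI and lacZα fragments detected by annotation appear to be backbone remnants.

The 2,451 bp insert lies between attL1 and attL2. It consists of the TAS1c precursor sequence interrupted, immediately downstream of the 3'D1[+] position, by a "B/c" cassette: a chloramphenicol acetyltransferase gene with its promoter, followed by a partial ccdA and an intact ccdB toxin gene. This cassette is flanked by two inverted BsaI sites. The BsaI site that occurs within ccdB was mutated, so digestion releases the cassette as a single piece. The TAS1c sequence itself is not annotated in the feature table, but it presumably occupies the unannotated stretches between the att sites and the cassette. Because ccdB is toxic to ordinary strains, the empty vector is maintained in a ccdB-tolerant host under chloramphenicol and kanamycin selection.

In use, BsaI excises the cassette and annealed oligonucleotides encoding the desired syn-tasiRNA are ligated in its place. Loss of ccdB provides counter-selection against uncut parental plasmid. The engineered precursor can then be transferred by LR recombination into a destination vector. No plant promoter is present in this entry clone, so expression in plants depends on the destination vector. The associated work concerns tuning RNAi efficacy with plant artificial small RNAs.
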