Addgene plasmid #137883: pENTR-AtTAS1c-D2-B/c
Purpose: Gateway-compatible entry vector for direct cloning of synthetic trans-acting siRNAs into Arabidopsis thaliana TAS1c precursor at position downstream 3'D1[+]
Depositing lab: Alberto Carbonell. Depositing organization: Instituto de Biologia Molecular y Celular de Plantas. Publication: Fine-tune control of targeted RNAi efficacy by plant artificial small RNAs. Lopez-Dolz L, Spada M, Daros JA, Carbonell A. Nucleic Acids Res. 2020 May 12. pii: 5836195. doi: 10.1093/nar/gkaa343. PubMed 32396204.
Backbone
  Vector backbone: pENTR
  Backbone manufacturer: Thermo Fisher Scientific
  Backbone size w/o insert (bp): 2580
  Total vector size (bp): 5031
  Vector type: GATEWAY-compatible entry clone
Growth in bacteria
  Bacterial resistance: Chloramphenicol and Kanamycin, 25 & 50 μg/mL
  Growth temperature: 37°C
  Growth strain: ccdB Survival
  Copy number: High Copy
Gene/Insert
  Gene/Insert name: AtTAS1c-D2-B/c
  Species: A. thaliana (mustard weed)
  Insert size (bp): 2451
  Mutation: A. thaliana TAS1c precursor sequence including a chloramphenicol-ccdB cassette flanked by two inverted BsaI sites downstream the 3'D1[+] position. The BsaI site in the ccdB gene was mutated to block the site.
  Cloning method: Unknown
  Sequencing primers: 5′ M13-Forward; 3′ M13-Reverse
Terms and licenses: Academic/Nonprofit Terms; Industry Terms: Not Available to Industry
How to cite: pENTR-AtTAS1c-D2-B/c was a gift from Alberto Carbonell (Addgene plasmid # 137883 ; http://n2t.net/addgene:137883 ; RRID:Addgene_137883)
